>Addgene plasmid #84329 | pP2A-mCherry-N1 | depositor full sequence | sequence record 160915 | pP2A-mCherry-N1 sequence 4790 bps
TAGTTATTAATAGTAATCAATTACGGGGTCATTAGTTCATAGCCCATATATGGAGTTCCGCGTTACATAA
CTTACGGTAAATGGCCCGCCTGGCTGACCGCCCAACGACCCCCGCCCATTGACGTCAATAATGACGTATG
TTCCCATAGTAACGCCAATAGGGACTTTCCATTGACGTCAATGGGTGGAGTATTTACGGTAAACTGCCCA
CTTGGCAGTACATCAAGTGTATCATATGCCAAGTACGCCCCCTATTGACGTCAATGACGGTAAATGGCCC
GCCTGGCATTATGCCCAGTACATGACCTTATGGGACTTTCCTACTTGGCAGTACATCTACGTATTAGTCA
TCGCTATTACCATGGTGATGCGGTTTTGGCAGTACATCAATGGGCGTGGATAGCGGTTTGACTCACGGGG
ATTTCCAAGTCTCCACCCCATTGACGTCAATGGGAGTTTGTTTTGGCACCAAAATCAACGGGACTTTCCA
AAATGTCGTAACAACTCCGCCCCATTGACGCAAATGGGCGGTAGGCGTGTACGGTGGGAGGTCTATATAA
GCAGAGCTGGTTTAGTGAACCGTCAGATCCGCTAGCGCTACCGGACTCAGATCTCGAGCTCAAGCTTCGA
ATTCTGCAGTCGACGGTACCGCGGGCCCGGGATCCACCGGTGGGATCGGGTGCTACTAACTTCAGCCTGC
TGAAGCAGGCTGGAGACGTGGAGGAGAACCCTGGACCTGGGTCCATGGTGAGCAAGGGCGAGGAGGATAA
CATGGCCATCATCAAGGAGTTCATGCGCTTCAAGGTGCACATGGAGGGCTCCGTGAACGGCCACGAGTTC
GAGATCGAGGGCGAGGGCGAGGGCCGCCCCTACGAGGGCACCCAGACCGCCAAGCTGAAGGTGACCAAGG
GTGGCCCCCTGCCCTTCGCCTGGGACATCCTGTCCCCTCAGTTCATGTACGGCTCCAAGGCCTACGTGAA
GCACCCCGCCGACATCCCCGACTACTTGAAGCTGTCCTTCCCCGAGGGCTTCAAGTGGGAGCGCGTGATG
AACTTCGAGGACGGCGGCGTGGTGACCGTGACCCAGGACTCCTCCCTGCAGGACGGCGAGTTCATCTACA
AGGTGAAGCTGCGCGGCACCAACTTCCCCTCCGACGGCCCCGTAATGCAGAAGAAGACCATGGGCTGGGA
GGCCTCCTCCGAGCGGATGTACCCCGAGGACGGCGCCCTGAAGGGCGAGATCAAGCAGAGGCTGAAGCTG
AAGGACGGCGGCCACTACGACGCTGAGGTCAAGACCACCTACAAGGCCAAGAAGCCCGTGCAGCTGCCCG
GCGCCTACAACGTCAACATCAAGTTGGACATCACCTCCCACAACGAGGACTACACCATCGTGGAACAGTA
CGAACGCGCCGAGGGCCGCCACTCCACCGGCGGCATGGACGAGCTGTACAAGTAAAGCGGCCGCGACTCT
AGATCATAATCAGCCATACCACATTTGTAGAGGTTTTACTTGCTTTAAAAAACCTCCCACACCTCCCCCT
GAACCTGAAACATAAAATGAATGCAATTGTTGTTGTTAACTTGTTTATTGCAGCTTATAATGGTTACAAA
TAAAGCAATAGCATCACAAATTTCACAAATAAAGCATTTTTTTCACTGCATTCTAGTTGTGGTTTGTCCA
AACTCATCAATGTATCTTAAGGCGTAAATTGTAAGCGTTAATATTTTGTTAAAATTCGCGTTAAATTTTT
GTTAAATCAGCTCATTTTTTAACCAATAGGCCGAAATCGGCAAAATCCCTTATAAATCAAAAGAATAGAC
CGAGATAGGGT
[37 nt withheld, positions 1832-1868]
AAAGAACGTGGACTCCAACGTCAAAGG
[49 nt withheld, positions 1896-1944]
T
[91 nt withheld, positions 1946-2036]
G
[124 nt withheld, positions 2038-2161]
CAGGTGGCACTTTTCGGGGAAATGTGCGCGGAACCCCTATTTGTTTATTTTTCTAAATACATTCAAATAT
GTATCCGCTCATGAGACAATAACCCTGATAAATGCTTCAATAATATTGAAAAAGGAAGAGTCCTGAGGCG
GAAAGAACCAGCTGTGGAATGTGTGTCAGTTAGGGTGTGGAAAGTCCCCAGGCTCCCCAGCAGGCAGAAG
TATGCAAAGCATGCATCTCAATTAGTCAGCAACCAGGTGTGGAAAGTCCCCAGGCTCCCCAGCAGGCAGA
AGTATGCAAAGCATGCATCTCAATTAGTCAGCAACCATAGTCCCGCCCCTAACTCCGCCCATCCCGCCCC
TAACTCCGCCCAGTTCCGCCCATTCTCCGCCCCATGGCTGACTAATTTTTTTTATTTATGCAGAGGCCGA
GGCCGCCTCGGCCTCTGAGCTATTCCAGAAGTAGTGAGGAGGCTTTTTTGGAGGCCTAGGCTTTTGCAAA
GATCGATCAAGAGACAGGATGAGGATCGTTTCGCATGATTGAACAAGATGGATTGCACGCAGGTTCTCCG
GCCGCTTGGGTGGAGAGGCTATTCGGCTATGACTGGGCACAACAGACAATCGGCTGCTCTGATGCCGCCG
TGTTCCGGCTGTCAGCGCAGGGGCGCCCGGTTCTTTTTGTCAAGACCGACCTGTCCGGTGCCCTGAATGA
ACTGCAAGACGAGGCAGCGCGGCTATCGTGGCTGGCCACGACGGGCGTTCCTTGCGCAGCTGTGCTCGAC
GTTGTCACTGAAGCGGGAAGGGACTGGCTGCTATTGGGCGAAGTGCCGGGGCAGGATCTCCTGTCATCTC
ACCTTGCTCCTGCCGAGAAAGTATCCATCATGGCTGATGCAATGCGGCGGCTGCATACGCTTGATCCGGC
TACCTGCCCATTCGACCACCAAGCGAAACATCGCATCGAGCGAGCACGTACTCGGATGGAAGCCGGTCTT
GTCGATCAGGATGATCTGGACGAAGAGCATCAGGGGCTCGCGCCAGCCGAACTGTTCGCCAGGCTCAAGG
CGAGCATGCCCGACGGCGAGGATCTCGTCGTGACCCATGGCGATGCCTGCTTGCCGAATATCATGGTGGA
AAATGGCCGCTTTTCTGGATTCATCGACTGTGGCCGGCTGGGTGTGGCGGACCGCTATCAGGACATAGCG
TTGGCTACCCGTGATATTGCTGAAGAGCTTGGCGGCGAATGGGCTGACCGCTTCCTCGTGCTTTACGGTA
TCGCCGCTCCCGATTCGCAGCGCATCGCCTTCTATCGCCTTCTTGACGAGTTCTTCTGAGCGGGACTCTG
GGGTTCGAAATGACCGACCAAGCGACGCCCAACCTGCCATCACGAGATTTCGATTCCACCGCCGCCTTCT
ATGAAAGGTTGGGCTTCGGAATCGTTTTCCGGGACGCCGGCTGGATGATCCTCCAGCGCGGGGATCTCAT
GCTGGAGTTCTTCGCCCACCCTAGGGGGAGGCTAACTGAAACACGGAAGGAGACAATACCGGAAGGAACC
CGCGCTATGACGGCAATAAAAAGACAGAATAAAACGCACGGTGTTGGGTCGTTTGTTCATAAACGCGGGG
TTCGGTCCCAGGGCTGGCACTCTGTCGATACCCCACCGAGACCCCATTGGGGCCAATACGCCCGCGTTTC
TTCCTTTTCCCCACCCCACCCCCCAAGTTCGGGTGAAGGCCCAGGGCTCGCAGCCAACGTCGGGGCGGCA
GGCCCTGCCATAGCCTCAGGTTACTCATATATACTTTAGATTGATTTAAAACTTCATTTTTAATTTAAAA
GGATCTAGGTGAAGATCCTTTTTGATAATCTCATGACCAAAATCCCTTAACGTGAGTTTTCGTTCCACTG
AGCGTCAGACCCCGTAGAAAAGATCAAAGGATCTTCTTGAGATCCTTTTTTTCTGCGCGTAATCTGCTGC
TTGCAAACAAAAAAACCACCGCTACCAGCGGTGGTTTGTTTGCCGGATCAAGAGCTACCAACTCTTTTTC
CGAAGGTAACTGGCTTCAGCAGAGCGCAGATACCAAATACTGTCCTTCTAGTGTAGCCGTAGTTAGGCCA
CCACTTCAAGAACTCTGTAGCACCGCCTACATACCTCGCTCTGCTAATCCTGTTACCAGTGGCTGCTGCC
AGTGGCGATAAGTCGTGTCTTACCGGGTTGGACTCAAGACGATAGTTACCGGATAAGGCGCAGCGGTCGG
GCTGAACGGGGGGTTCGTGCACACAGCCCAGCTTGGAGCGAACGACCTACACCGAACTGAGATACCTACA
GCGTGAGCTATGAGAAAGCGCCACGCTTCCCGAAGGGAGAAAGGCGGACAGGTATCCGGTAAGCGGCAGG
GTCGGAACAGGAGAGCGCACGAGGGAGCTTCCAGGGGGAAACGCCTGGTATCTTTATAGTCCTGTCGGGT
TTCGCCACCTCTGACTTGAGCGTCGATTTTTGTGATGCTCGTCAGGGGGGCGGAGCCTATGGAAAAACGC
CAGCAACGCGGCCTTTTTACGGTTCCTGGCCTTTTGCTGGCCTTTTGCTCACATGTTCTTTCCTGCGTTA
TCCCCTGATTCTGTGGATAACCGTATTACCGCCATGCAT
Features (pLannotate 1.2.2; 14 found; start..end, strand, type, name):
     61..364     +  enhancer       CMV enhancer: human cytomegalovirus immediate early enhancer
    365..568     +  promoter       CMV promoter: human cytomegalovirus (CMV) immediate early promoter
    591..671     +  misc_feature   MCS: multiple cloning site
    745..1452    +  CDS            mCherry: mCherry is a basic (constitutively fluorescent) red fluorescent protein published in 2004, derived from Discosoma sp.. It is reported to be a very rapidly-maturing monomer with low acid sensitivity.
   1472..1555    +  CDS            large T antigen (fragment): large T antigen from SV40 (simian virus 40)
   1578..1699    +  polyA_signal   SV40 poly(A) signal: SV40 polyadenylation signal
   1733..2161    -  rep_origin     f1 ori (sequence partly withheld): f1 bacteriophage origin of replication; arrow indicates direction of (+) strand synthesis
   2188..2292    +  promoter       AmpR promoter: bla
   2294..2651    +  promoter       SV40 promoter: SV40 enhancer and early promoter
   2686..3480    +  CDS            NeoR/KanR: aminoglycoside phosphotransferase from Tn5; aph(3')-II (or nptII); confers resistance to neomycin, kanamycin, and G418 (Geneticin®)
   3501..3653    +  CDS            ble (fragment): BLE_KLEPN - Experimental evidence at protein level: Swiss-Prot protein existence level 1. Binding protein with a strong affinity to the bleomycin family of antibiotics. Binds to CL990; an antimitotic-antibiotic compound. From Klebsiella pneumoniae.
   3712..3759    +  polyA_signal   HSV TK poly(A) signal: herpes simplex virus thymidine kinase polyadenylation signal (Cole and Stacy, 1985)
   3850..3866    -  polyA_signal   bGH poly(A) signal (fragment): bovine growth hormone polyadenylation signal
   4088..4676    +  rep_origin     ori: high-copy-number ColE1/pMB1/pBR322/pUC origin of replication
