[The description below was written by a language model from this plasmid's Addgene catalogue record and pLannotate feature annotations shown in this document.]
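Description:
pP2A-mCherry-N1 is a mammalian expression plasmid of about 4.8 kb built on the Clontech pEGFP-N1 backbone, in which the fluorescent protein position is occupied by mCherry and a synthetic P2A "self-cleaving" peptide sequence has been inserted between the multiple cloning site and the mCherry coding sequence. It is an empty cloning vector and carries no gene of interest. In bacteria it is maintained at high copy number through a ColE1/pUC-type origin and selected with kanamycin. The same Tn5-derived NeoR/KanR gene is placed behind both a bacterial (bla) promoter and the SV40 enhancer/early promoter, with an HSV TK polyadenylation signal, so it also supports G418 selection of transfected mammalian cells. An f1 origin is also present. The short large T antigen, ble and bGH poly(A) fragments in the automated annotation appear to be backbone remnants or partial matches rather than functional parts.

The expression cassette consists of the human CMV immediate early enhancer and promoter, the multiple cloning site, the P2A sequence (not called as a separate feature, but lying in the gap between the cloning site and mCherry), the mCherry open reading frame and an SV40 polyadenylation signal. A coding sequence cloned in frame into the cloning site without a stop codon is transcribed together with P2A-mCherry as a single message. Ribosome skipping at the 2A peptide then yields the protein of interest and free mCherry as separate polypeptides. This makes red fluorescence a marker of transfected cells and an indicator of relative expression level without fusing a fluorescent protein to the protein under study. The associated publication concerns quantitative single-cell analysis of signalling downstream of histamine receptor subtypes.
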