Addgene plasmid #84329: pP2A-mCherry-N1
Purpose: Encodes P2A-mCherry preceded by a multiple cloning sequence. Enables bicistronic expression of protein of interest and mCherry
Depositing lab: Dorus Gadella. Depositing organization: University of Amsterdam. Publication: Quantitative Single-Cell Analysis of Signaling Pathways Activated Immediately Downstream of Histamine Receptor Subtypes. van Unen J, Rashidfarrokhi A, Hoogendoorn E, Postma M, Gadella TW Jr, Goedhart J. Mol Pharmacol. 2016 Sep;90(3):162-76. doi: 10.1124/mol.116.104505. Epub 2016 Jun 29. PubMed 27358232.
Backbone
  Vector backbone: pEGFP-N1
  Backbone manufacturer: Clontech
  Backbone size w/o insert (bp): 4700
  Total vector size (bp): 4790
  Modifications to backbone: Inserted P2A sequence between MCS and mCherry
  Vector type: Mammalian Expression
  Selectable markers: Neomycin (select with G418)
Growth in bacteria
  Bacterial resistance: Kanamycin, 50 μg/mL
  Growth temperature: 37°C
  Growth strain: DH5alpha
  Copy number: High Copy
Gene/Insert
  Gene/Insert name: P2A-mCherry (alt name: 2A "self-cleaving" peptide)
  Species: Synthetic
  Insert size (bp): 90
  Promoter: CMV
  Cloning method: Unknown
  Sequencing primers: 5′ CMV
Terms and licenses: Academic/Nonprofit Terms; Industry Terms: Not Available to Industry
How to cite: pP2A-mCherry-N1 was a gift from Dorus Gadella (Addgene plasmid # 84329 ; http://n2t.net/addgene:84329 ; RRID:Addgene_84329)
