>Addgene plasmid #84329 | pP2A-mCherry-N1 | addgene partial sequence | sequence record 168445 | CMV-F 5'-CGCAAATGGGCGGTAGGCGTG-3'
CTGGTTTAGTGAACCGTCAGATCCGCTAGCGCTACCGGACTCAGATCTCGAGCTCAAGCTTCGAATTCTG
CAGTCGACGGTACCGCGGGCCCGGGATCCACCGGTGGGATCGGGTGCTACTAACTTCAGCCTGCTGAAGC
AGGCTGGAGACGTGGAGGAGAACCCTGGACCTGGGTCCATGGTGAGCAAGGGCGAGGAGGATAACATGGC
CATCATCAAGGAGTTCATGCGCTTCAAGGTGCACATGGAGGGCTCCGTGAACGGCCACGAGTTCGAGATC
GAGGGCGAGGGCGAGGGCCGCCCCTACGAGGGCACCCAGACCGCCAAGCTGAAGGTGACCAAGGGTGGCC
CCCTGCCCTTCGCCTGGGACATCCTGTCCCCTCAGTTCATGTACGGCTCCAAGGCCTACGTGAAGCACCC
CGCCGACATCCCCGACTACTTGAAGCTGTCCTTCCCCGAGGGCTTCAAGTGGGAGCGCGTGATGAACTTC
GAGGACGGCGGCGTGGTGACCGTGACCCAGGACTCCTCCCTGCAGGACGGCGAGTTCATCTACAAGGTGA
AGCTGCGCGGCACCAACTTCCCCTCCGACGGCCCCGTAATGCAGAAGAAGACCATGGGCTGGGAGGCCTC
CTCCGAGCGGATGTACCCCGAGGACGGCGCCCTGAAGGGCGAGATCAAGCAGAGGCTGAAGCTGAAGGAC
GGCGGCCACTACGACGCTGAGGTCAAGACCACCTACAAGGCCAAGAAGCCCGTGCAGCTGCCCGGCGCCT
ACAACGTCAACATCAAGTTGGACATCACCTCCCAC
