>Addgene plasmid #84329 | pP2A-mCherry-N1 | addgene partial sequence | sequence record 168446 | SV40pA-R 5'-GAAATTTGTGATGCTATTGC-3'
TAACAAGTTAACAACAACAATTGCATTCATTTTATGTTTCAGGTTCAGGGGGAGGTGTGGGAGGTTTTTT
AAAGCAAGTAAAACCTCTACAAATGTGGTATGGCTGATTATGATCTAGAGTCGCGGCCGCTTTACTTGTA
CAGCTCGTCCATGCCGCCGGTGGAGTGGCGGCCCTCGGCGCGTTCGTACTGTTCCACGATGGTGTAGTCC
TCGTTGTGGGAGGTGATGTCCAACTTGATGTTGACGTTGTAGGCGCCGGGCAGCTGCACGGGCTTCTTGG
CCTTGTAGGTGGTCTTGACCTCAGCGTCGTAGTGGCCGCCGTCCTTCAGCTTCAGCCTCTGCTTGATCTC
GCCCTTCAGGGCGCCGTCCTCGGGGTACATCCGCTCGGAGGAGGCCTCCCAGCCCATGGTCTTCTTCTGC
ATTACGGGGCCGTCGGAGGGGAAGTTGGTGCCGCGCAGCTTCACCTTGTAGATGAACTCGCCGTCCTGCA
GGGAGGAGTCCTGGGTCACGGTCACCACGCCGCCGTCCTCGAAGTTCATCACGCGCTCCCACTTGAAGCC
CTCGGGGAAGGACAGCTTCAAGTAGTCGGGGATGTCGGCGGGGTGCTTCACGTAGGCCTTGGAGCCGTAC
ATGAACTGAGGGGACAGGATGTCCCAGGCGAAGGGCAGGGGGCCACCCTTGGTCACCTTCAGCTTGGCGG
TCTGGGTGCC
